>Addgene plasmid #105500 | pET11a-dH2A | addgene full sequence | sequence record 204402 | Addgene NGS Result
CAAGGAGATGGCGCCCAACAGTCCCCCGGCCACGGGGCCTGCCACCATACCCACGCCGAAACAAGCGCTC
ATGAGCCCGAAGTGGCGAGCCCGATCTTCCCCATCGGTGATGTCGGCGATATAGGCGCCAGCAACCGCAC
CTGTGGCGCCGGTGATGCCGGCCACGATGCGTCCGGCGTAGAGGATCGAGATCTCGATCCCGCGAAATTA
ATACGACTCACTATAGGGGAATTGTGAGCGGATAACAATTCCCCTCTAGAAATAATTTTGTTTAACTTTA
AGAAGGAGATATACATATGTCTGGACGTGGAAAAGGTGGCAAAGTGAAGGGAAAGGCAAAGTCCCGCTCA
AACCGTGCCGGTCTTCAATTCCCTGTGGGCCGTATTCACCGTTTGCTCCGGAAGGGAAACTACGCAGAGC
GTGTTGGTGCAGGCGCTCCAGTTTACCTAGCTGCCGTAATGGAATATCTGGCCGCTGAGGTTCTCGAGTT
GGCTGGCAATGCTGCTCGTGACAACAAGAAGACTAGAATTATTCCGCGTCATCTGCAACTGGCCATCCGC
AACGACGAGGAGTTAAACAAGCTGCTCTCCGGCGTCACAATTGCACAAGGTGGCGTGTTGCCTAATATAC
AGGCTGTTCTGTTGCCCAAGAAGACCGAGAAGAAGGCCTAAGGATCCGGCTGCTAACAAAGCCCGAAAGG
AAGCTGAGTTGGCTGCTGCCACCGCTGAGCAATAACTAGCATAACCCCTTGGGGCCTCTAAACGGGTCTT
GAGGGGTTTTTTGCTGAAAGGAGGAACTATATCCGGATATCCCGCAAGAGGCCCGGCAGTACCGGCATAA
CCAAGCCTATGCCTACAGCATCCAGGGTGACGGTGCCGAGGATGACGATGAGCGCATTGTTAGATTTCAT
ACACGGTGCCTGACTGCGTTAGCAATTTAACTGTGATAAACTACCGCATTAAAGCTTATCGATGATAAGC
TGTCAAACATGAGAATTCTTGAAGACGAAAGGGCCTCGTGATACGCCTATTTTTATAGGTTAATGTCATG
ATAATAATGGTTTCTTAGACGTCAGGTGGCACTTTTCGGGGAAATGTGCGCGGAACCCCTATTTGTTTAT
TTTTCTAAATACATTCAAATATGTATCCGCTCATGAGACAATAACCCTGATAAATGCTTCAATAATATTG
AAAAAGGAAGAGTATGAGTATTCAACATTTCCGTGTCGCCCTTATTCCCTTTTTTGCGGCATTTTGCCTT
CCTGTTTTTGCTCACCCAGAAACGCTGGTGAAAGTAAAAGATGCTGAAGATCAGTTGGGTGCACGAGTGG
GTTACATCGAACTGGATCTCAACAGCGGTAAGATCCTTGAGAGTTTTCGCCCCGAAGAACGTTTTCCAAT
GATGAGCACTTTTAAAGTTCTGCTATGTGGCGCGGTATTATCCCGTGTTGACGCCGGGCAAGAGCAACTC
GGTCGCCGCATACACTATTCTCAGAATGACTTGGTTGAGTACTCACCAGTCACAGAAAAGCATCTTACGG
ATGGCATGACAGTAAGAGAATTATGCAGTGCTGCCATAACCATGAGTGATAACACTGCGGCCAACTTACT
TCTGACAACGATCGGAGGACCGAAGGAGCTAACCGCTTTTTTGCACAACATGGGGGATCATGTAACTCGC
CTTGATCGTTGGGAACCGGAGCTGAATGAAGCCATACCAAACGACGAGCGTGACACCACGATGCCTGCAG
CAATGGCAACAACGTTGCGCAAACTATTAACTGGCGAACTACTTACTCTAGCTTCCCGGCAACAATTAAT
AGACTGGATGGAGGCGGATAAAGTTGCAGGACCACTTCTGCGCTCGGCCCTTCCGGCTGGCTGGTTTATT
GCTGATAAATCTGGAGCCGGTGAGCGTGGGTCTCGCGGTATCATTGCAGCACTGGGGCCAGATGGTAAGC
CCTCCCGTATCGTAGTTATCTACACGACGGGGAGTCAGGCAACTATGGATGAACGAAATAGACAGATCGC
TGAGATAGGTGCCTCACTGATTAAGCATTGGTAACTGTCAGACCAAGTTTACTCATATATACTTTAGATT
GATTTAAAACTTCATTTTTAATTTAAAAGGATCTAGGTGAAGATCCTTTTTGATAATCTCATGACCAAAA
TCCCTTAACGTGAGTTTTCGTTCCACTGAGCGTCAGACCCCGTAGAAAAGATCAAAGGATCTTCTTGAGA
TCCTTTTTTTCTGCGCGTAATCTGCTGCTTGCAAACAAAAAAACCACCGCTACCAGCGGTGGTTTGTTTG
CCGGATCAAGAGCTACCAACTCTTTTTCCGAAGGTAACTGGCTTCAGCAGAGCGCAGATACCAAATACTG
TCCTTCTAGTGTAGCCGTAGTTAGGCCACCACTTCAAGAACTCTGTAGCACCGCCTACATACCTCGCTCT
GCTAATCCTGTTACCAGTGGCTGCTGCCAGTGGCGATAAGTCGTGTCTTACCGGGTTGGACTCAAGACGA
TAGTTACCGGATAAGGCGCAGCGGTCGGGCTGAACGGGGGGTTCGTGCACACAGCCCAGCTTGGAGCGAA
CGACCTACACCGAACTGAGATACCTACAGCGTGAGCTATGAGAAAGCGCCACGCTTCCCGAAGGGAGAAA
GGCGGACAGGTATCCGGTAAGCGGCAGGGTCGGAACAGGAGAGCGCACGAGGGAGCTTCCAGGGGGAAAC
GCCTGGTATCTTTATAGTCCTGTCGGGTTTCGCCACCTCTGACTTGAGCGTCGATTTTTGTGATGCTCGT
CAGGGGGGCGGAGCCTATGGAAAAACGCCAGCAACGCGGCCTTTTTACGGTTCCTGGCCTTTTGCTGGCC
TTTTGCTCACATGTTCTTTCCTGCGTTATCCCCTGATTCTGTGGATAACCGTATTACCGCCTTTGAGTGA
GCTGATACCGCTCGCCGCAGCCGAACGACCGAGCGCAGCGAGTCAGTGAGCGAGGAAGCGGAAGAGCGCC
TGATGCGGTATTTTCTCCTTACGCATCTGTGCGGTATTTCACACCGCAATGGTGCACTCTCAGTACAATC
TGCTCTGATGCCGCATAGTTAAGCCAGTATACACTCCGCTATCGCTACGTGACTGGGTCATGGCTGCGCC
CCGACACCCGCCAACACCCGCTGACGCGCCCTGACGGGCTTGTCTGCTCCCGGCATCCGCTTACAGACAA
GCTGTGACCGTCTCCGGGAGCTGCATGTGTCAGAGGTTTTCACCGTCATCACCGAAACGCGCGAGGCAGC
TGCGGTAAAGCTCATCAGCGTGGTCGTGAAGCGATTCACAGATGTCTGCCTGTTCATCCGCGTCCAGCTC
GTTGAGTTTCTCCAGAAGCGTTAATGTCTGGCTTCTGATAAAGCGGGCCATGTTAAGGGCGGTTTTTTCC
TGTTTGGTCACTGATGCCTCCGTGTAAGGGGGATTTCTGTTCATGGGGGTAATGATACCGATGAAACGAG
AGAGGATGCTCACGATACGGGTTACTGATGATGAACATGCCCGGTTACTGGAACGTTGTGAGGGTAAACA
ACTGGCGGTATGGATGCGGCGGGACCAGAGAAAAATCACTCAGGGTCAATGCCAGCGCTTCGTTAATACA
GATGTAGGTGTTCCACAGGGTAGCCAGCAGCATCCTGCGATGCAGATCCGGAACATAATGGTGCAGGGCG
CTGACTTCCGCGTTTCCAGACTTTACGAAACACGGAAACCGAAGACCATTCATGTTGTTGCTCAGGTCGC
AGACGTTTTGCAGCAGCAGTCGCTTCACGTTCGCTCGCGTATCGGTGATTCATTCTGCTAACCAGTAAGG
CAACCCCGCCAGCCTAGCCGGGTCCTCAACGACAGGAGCACGATCATGCGCACCCGTGGCCAGGACCCAA
CGCTGCCCGAGATGCGCCGCGTGCGGCTGCTGGAGATGGCGGACGCGATGGATATGTTCTGCCAAGGGTT
GGTTTGCGCATTCACAGTTCTCCGCAAGAATTGATTGGCTCCAATTCTTGGAGTGGTGAATCCGTTAGCG
AGGTGCCGCCGGCTTCCATTCAGGTCGAGGTGGCCCGGCTCCATGCACCGCGACGCAACGCGGGGAGGCA
GACAAGGTATAGGGCGGCGCCTACAATCCATGCCAACCCGTTCCATGTGCTCGCCGAGGCGGCATAAATC
GCCGTGACGATCAGCGGTCCAATGATCGAAGTTAGGCTGGTAAGAGCCGCGAGCGATCCTTGAAGCTGTC
CCTGATGGTCGTCATCTACCTGCCTGGACAGCATGGCCTGCAACGCGGGCATCCCGATGCCGCCGGAAGC
GAGAAGAATCATAATGGGGAAGGCCATCCAGCCTCGCGTCGCGAACGCCAGCAAGACGTAGCCCAGCGCG
TCGGCCGCCATGCCGGCGATAATGGCCTGCTTCTCGCCGAAACGTTTGGTGGCGGGACCAGTGACGAAGG
CTTGAGCGAGGGCGTGCAAGATTCCGAATACCGCAAGCGACAGGCCGATCATCGTCGCGCTCCAGCGAAA
GCGGTCCTCGCCGAAAATGACCCAGAGCGCTGCCGGCACCTGTCCTACGAGTTGCATGATAAAGAAGACA
GTCATAAGTGCGGCGACGATAGTCATGCCCCGCGCCCACCGGAAGGAGCTGACTGGGTTGAAGGCTCTCA
AGGGCATCGGTCGAGATCCCGGTGCCTAATGAGTGAGCTAACTTACATTAATTGCGTTGCGCTCACTGCC
CGCTTTCCAGTCGGGAAACCTGTCGTGCCAGCTGCATTAATGAATCGGCCAACGCGCGGGGAGAGGCGGT
TTGCGTATTGGGCGCCAGGGTGGTTTTTCTTTTCACCAGTGAGACGGGCAACAGCTGATTGCCCTTCACC
GCCTGGCCCTGAGAGAGTTGCAGCAAGCGGTCCACGCTGGTTTGCCCCAGCAGGCGAAAATCCTGTTTGA
TGGTGGTTAACGGCGGGATATAACATGAGCTGTCTTCGGTATCGTCGTATCCCACTACCGAGATATCCGC
ACCAACGCGCAGCCCGGACTCGGTAATGGCGCGCATTGCGCCCAGCGCCATCTGATCGTTGGCAACCAGC
ATCGCAGTGGGAACGATGCCCTCATTCAGCATTTGCATGGTTTGTTGAAAACCGGACATGGCACTCCAGT
CGCCTTCCCGTTCCGCTATCGGCTGAATTTGATTGCGAGTGAGATATTTATGCCAGCCAGCCAGACGCAG
ACGCGCCGAGACAGAACTTAATGGGCCCGCTAACAGCGCGATTTGCTGGTGACCCAATGCGACCAGATGC
TCCACGCCCAGTCGCGTACCGTCTTCATGGGAGAAAATAATACTGTTGATGGGTGTCTGGTCAGAGACAT
CAAGAAATAACGCCGGAACATTAGTGCAGGCAGCTTCCACAGCAATGGCATCCTGGTCATCCAGCGGATA
GTTAATGATCAGCCCACTGACGCGTTGCGCGAGAAGATTGTGCACCGCCGCTTTACAGGCTTCGACGCCG
CTTCGTTCTACCATCGACACCACCACGCTGGCACCCAGTTGATCGGCGCGAGATTTAATCGCCGCGACAA
TTTGCGACGGCGCGTGCAGGGCCAGACTGGAGGTGGCAACGCCAATCAGCAACGACTGTTTGCCCGCCAG
TTGTTGTGCCACGCGGTTGGGAATGTAATTCAGCTCCGCCATCGCCGCTTCCACTTTTTCCCGCGTTTTC
GCAGAAACGTGGCTGGCCTGGTTCACCACGCGGGAAACGGTCTGATAAGAGACACCGGCATACTCTGCGA
CATCGTATAACGTTACTGGTTTCACATTCACCACCCTGAATTGACTCTCTTCCGGGCGCTATCATGCCAT
ACCGCGAAAGGTTTTGCGCCATTCGATGGTGTCCGGGATCTCGACGCTCTCCCTTATGCGACTCCTGCAT
TAGGAAGCAGCCCAGTAGTAGGTTGAGGCCGTTGAGCACCGCCGCCGCAAGGAATGGTGCATG
Features (pLannotate 1.2.2; 19 found; start..end, strand, type, name):
    209..227     +  promoter       T7 promoter: promoter for bacteriophage T7 RNA polymerase
    228..252     +  protein_bind   lac operator: The lac repressor binds to the lac operator to inhibit transcription in E. coli. This inhibition can be relieved by adding lactose or isopropyl-β-D-thiogalactopyranoside (IPTG). lac repressor encoded by lacI
    267..289     +  RBS            RBS: efficient ribosome binding site from bacteriophage T7 gene 10 (Olins and Rangwala, 1989)
    297..668     +  CDS            His2A: H2A_DROME - Also known as H2a. Experimental evidence at protein level: Swiss-Prot protein existence level 1. Core component of nucleosome. Nucleosomes wrap and compact DNA into chromatin, limiting DNA accessibility to the cellular machineries which require DNA as a template. Histones thereby play a central role in transcription regulation, DNA repair, DNA replication and chromosomal stability. DNA accessibility is regulated via a complex set of post-translational modifications of histones, also called histone code, and nucleosome remodeling. From Drosophila melanogaster (Fruit fly).
    679..728     +  CDS            SET1 (fragment): solubility-enhancement tag derived from T7 phage gene 10B
    736..783     +  terminator     T7 terminator: transcription terminator for bacteriophage T7 RNA polymerase
    806..910     -  CDS            TcR (fragment): tetracycline efflux protein; tet; confers resistance to tetracycline
    958..986     -  promoter       tet promoter: E. coli promoter for tetracycline efflux protein gene
   1099..1203    +  promoter       AmpR promoter: bla
   1204..2064    +  CDS            AmpR: β-lactamase; bla; confers resistance to ampicillin, carbenicillin, and related antibiotics
   2235..2823    +  rep_origin     ori: high-copy-number ColE1/pMB1/pBR322/pUC origin of replication
   3009..3148    -  misc_feature   bom: basis of mobility region from pBR322
   3250..3441    -  CDS            rop: Rop protein, which maintains plasmids at low copy number; rop
   3458..3838    +  CDS            YPB1_ECOLX: Protein predicted: Swiss-Prot protein existence level 4. From Escherichia coli.
   4080..4704    -  CDS            TcR (fragment): tetracycline efflux protein; tet; confers resistance to tetracycline
   4719..4740    -  protein_bind   CAP binding site: CAP binding activates transcription in the presence of cAMP. E. coli catabolite activator protein
   4753..5835    -  CDS            lacI: lac repressor; lacI; The lac repressor binds to the lac operator to inhibit transcription in E. coli. This inhibition can be relieved by adding lactose or isopropyl-β-D-thiogalactopyranoside (IPTG).
   5836..5913    -  promoter       lacI promoter: lacI
   5921..187     -  CDS            TcR (fragment) (across the origin): tetracycline efflux protein; tet; confers resistance to tetracycline
