[The description below was written by a language model from this plasmid's Addgene catalogue record and pLannotate feature annotations shown in this document.]
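Description:
pET11a-dH2A is a bacterial expression plasmid of about 6.0 kb, built on the pET11a backbone to produce Drosophila melanogaster histone H2A in E. coli. It replicates from a pBR322/ColE1-type origin and retains the bom mobility region and the rop gene, which normally restrains copy number (the catalogue lists copy number as unknown). Selection is by ampicillin through the β-lactamase gene and its own promoter. Several fragments of the tetracycline resistance gene and the tet promoter are annotated, but these are non-functional remnants of the pBR322 ancestry and not a usable marker.

The expression cassette follows the standard T7lac arrangement. A T7 promoter is immediately followed by a lac operator, then the strong ribosome binding site from phage T7 gene 10, the His2A coding sequence (372 nt), and a T7 terminator. The plasmid-borne lacI gene, driven by its own promoter, supplies lac repressor that binds the operator and keeps transcription low until IPTG or lactose is added. Expression therefore needs a host that provides T7 RNA polymerase, whereas the listed DH5alpha strain serves for propagation. No affinity or epitope tag is annotated on the histone. The short gene 10-derived "SET1" fragment sits after the end of the annotated H2A coding region and appears to be residual vector sequence, though the record does not confirm this.

According to the stated purpose and the associated publication, the plasmid is used to make recombinant Drosophila H2A, a core nucleosome component, for in vitro ATP-dependent chromatin assembly.
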