Addgene plasmid #105500: pET11a-dH2A
Purpose: Expression of Drosophila histone H2A
Depositing lab: James Kadonaga. Depositing organization: University of California, San Diego (UCSD). Publication: A simple and versatile system for the ATP-dependent assembly of chromatin. Khuong MT, Fei J, Cruz-Becerra G, Kadonaga JT. J Biol Chem. 2017 Nov 24;292(47):19478-19490. doi: 10.1074/jbc.M117.815365. Epub 2017 Oct 5. PubMed 28982979.
Backbone
  Vector backbone: pET11a
Growth in bacteria
  Bacterial resistance: Ampicillin, 100 μg/mL
  Growth temperature: 37°C
  Growth strain: DH5alpha
  Copy number: Unknown
Gene/Insert
  Gene/Insert name: dH2A
Terms and licenses: Academic/Nonprofit Terms; Industry Terms: Not Available to Industry
How to cite: pET11a-dH2A was a gift from James Kadonaga (Addgene plasmid # 105500 ; http://n2t.net/addgene:105500 ; RRID:Addgene_105500)
